>Addgene plasmid #104982 | phage UbiC SNAP-KDEL | addgene full sequence | sequence record 202895 | Addgene NGS Result
GGCCTCCGCGCCGGGTTTTGGCGCCTCCCGCGGGCGCCCCCCTCCTCACGGCGAGCGCTGCCACGTCAGA
CGAAGGGCGCAGCGAGCGTCCTGATCCTTCCGCCCGGACGCTCAGGACAGCGGCCCGCTGCTCATAAGAC
TCGGCCTTAGAACCCCAGTATCAGCAGAAGGACATTTTAGGACGGGACTTGGGTGACTCTAGGGCACTGG
TTTTCTTTCCAGAGAGCGGAACAGGCGAGGAAAAGTAGTCCCTTCTCGGCGATTCTGCGGAGGGATCTCC
GTGGGGCGGTGAACGCCGATGATTATATAAGGACGCGCCGGGTGTGGCACAGCTAGTTCCGTCGCAGCCG
GGATTTGGGTCGCGGTTCTTGTTTGTGGATCGCTGTGATCGTCACTTGGCGGCCGCCGCCACCATGAGGT
CTTTGCTAATCTTGGTGCTTTGCTTCCTGCCCCTGGCTGCTCTGGGGAAAGTCTTTGGACGATGTGAGCT
GGCAGCGGCTATGAAGCCACCGGTCGCCACCATGGACAAAGACTGCGAAATGAAGCGCACCACCCTGGAT
AGCCCTCTGGGCAAGCTGGAACTGTCTGGGTGCGAACAGGGCCTGCACCGTATCATCTTCCTGGGCAAAG
GAACATCTGCCGCCGACGCCGTGGAAGTGCCTGCCCCAGCCGCCGTGCTGGGCGGACCAGAGCCACTGAT
GCAGGCCACCGCCTGGCTCAACGCCTACTTTCACCAGCCTGAGGCCATCGAGGAGTTCCCTGTGCCAGCC
CTGCACCACCCAGTGTTCCAGCAGGAGAGCTTTACCCGCCAGGTGCTGTGGAAACTGCTGAAAGTGGTGA
AGTTCGGAGAGGTCATCAGCTACAGCCACCTGGCCGCCCTGGCCGGCAATCCCGCCGCCACCGCCGCCGT
GAAAACCGCCCTGAGCGGAAATCCCGTGCCCATTCTGATCCCCTGCCACCGGGTGGTGCAGGGCGACCTG
GACGTGGGGGGCTACGAGGGCGGGCTCGCCGTGAAAGAGTGGCTGCTGGCCCACGAGGGCCACAGACTGG
GCAAGCCTGGGCTGGGTGGGGGGGGGGGGTCTAAGGATGAATTGTAATGAATCGATAGATCCTAATCAAC
CTCTGGATTACAAAATTTGTGAAAGATTGACTGGTATTCTTAACTATGTTGCTCCTTTTACGCTATGTGG
ATACGCTGCTTTAATGCCTTTGTATCATGCTATTGCTTCCCGTATGGCTTTCATTTTCTCCTCCTTGTAT
AAATCCTGGTTGCTGTCTCTTTATGAGGAGTTGTGGCCCGTTGTCAGGCAACGTGGCGTGGTGTGCACTG
TGTTTGCTGACGCAACCCCCACTGGTTGGGGCATTGCCACCACCTGTCAGCTCCTTTCCGGGACTTTCGC
TTTCCCCCTCCCTATTGCCACGGCGGAACTCATCGCCGCCTGCCTTGCCCGCTGCTGGACAGGGGCTCGG
CTGTTGGGCACTGACAATTCCGTGGTGTTGTCGGGGAAATCATCGTCCTTTCCTTGGCTGCTCGCCTGTG
TTGCCACCTGGATTCTGCGCGGGACGTCCTTCTGCTACGTCCCTTCGGCCCTCAATCCAGCGGACCTTCC
TTCCCGCGGCCTGCTGCCGGCTCTGCGGCCTCTTCCGCGTCTTCGCCTTCGCCCTCAGACGAGTCGGATC
TCCCTTTGGGCCGCCTCCCCGCCTGAGATCCTTTAAGACCAATGACTTACAAGGCAGCTGTAGATCTTAG
CCACTTTTTAAAAGAAAAGGGGGGACTGGAAGGGCTAATTCACTCCCAACGAAGACAAGATCTGCTTTTT
GCTTGTACTGGGTCTCTCTGGTTAGACCAGATCTGAGCCTGGGAGCTCTCTGGCTAACTAGGGAACCCAC
TGCTTAAGCCTCAATAAAGCTTGCCTTGAGTGCTTCAAGTAGTGTGTGCCCGTCTGTTGTGTGACTCTGG
TAACTAGAGATCCCTCAGACCCTTTTAGTCAGTGTGGAAAATCTCTAGCAGTAGTAGTTCATGTCATCTT
ATTATTCAGTATTTATAACTTGCAAAGAAATGAATATCAGAGAGTGAGAGGCCCGGGTTAATTAAGGAAA
GGGCTAGATCATTCTTGAAGACGAAAGGGCCTCGTGATACGCCTATTTTTATAGGTTAATGTCATGATAA
TAATGGTTTCTTAGACGTCAGGTGGCACTTTTCGGGGAAATGTGCGCGGAACCCCTATTTGTTTATTTTT
CTAAATACATTCAAATATGTATCCGCTCATGAGACAATAACCCTGATAAATGCTTCAATAATATTGAAAA
AGGAAGAGTATGAGTATTCAACATTTCCGTGTCGCCCTTATTCCCTTTTTTGCGGCATTTTGCCTTCCTG
TTTTTGCTCACCCAGAAACGCTGGTGAAAGTAAAAGATGCTGAAGATCAGTTGGGTGCACGAGTGGGTTA
CATCGAACTGGATCTCAACAGCGGTAAGATCCTTGAGAGTTTTCGCCCCGAAGAACGTTTTCCAATGATG
AGCACTTTTAAAGTTCTGCTATGTGGCGCGGTATTATCCCGTGTTGACGCCGGGCAAGAGCAACTCGGTC
GCCGCATACACTATTCTCAGAATGACTTGGTTGAGTACTCACCAGTCACAGAAAAGCATCTTACGGATGG
CATGACAGTAAGAGAATTATGCAGTGCTGCCATAACCATGAGTGATAACACTGCGGCCAACTTACTTCTG
ACAACGATCGGAGGACCGAAGGAGCTAACCGCTTTTTTGCACAACATGGGGGATCATGTAACTCGCCTTG
ATCGTTGGGAACCGGAGCTGAATGAAGCCATACCAAACGACGAGCGTGACACCACGATGCCTGTAGCAAT
GGCAACAACGTTGCGCAAACTATTAACTGGCGAACTACTTACTCTAGCTTCCCGGCAACAATTAATAGAC
TGGATGGAGGCGGATAAAGTTGCAGGACCACTTCTGCGCTCGGCCCTTCCGGCTGGCTGGTTTATTGCTG
ATAAATCTGGAGCCGGTGAGCGTGGGTCTCGCGGTATCATTGCAGCACTGGGGCCAGATGGTAAGCCCTC
CCGTATCGTAGTTATCTACACGACGGGGAGTCAGGCAACTATGGATGAACGAAATAGACAGATCGCTGAG
ATAGGTGCCTCACTGATTAAGCATTGGTAACTGTCAGACCAAGTTTACTCATATATACTTTAGATTGATT
TAAAACTTCATTTTTAATTTAAAAGGATCTAGGTGAAGATCCTTTTTGATAATCTCATGACCAAAATCCC
TTAACGTGAGTTTTCGTTCCACTGAGCGTCAGACCCCGTAGAAAAGATCAAAGGATCTTCTTGAGATCCT
TTTTTTCTGCGCGTAATCTGCTGCTTGCAAACAAAAAAACCACCGCTACCAGCGGTGGTTTGTTTGCCGG
ATCAAGAGCTACCAACTCTTTTTCCGAAGGTAACTGGCTTCAGCAGAGCGCAGATACCAAATACTGTTCT
TCTAGTGTAGCCGTAGTTAGGCCACCACTTCAAGAACTCTGTAGCACCGCCTACATACCTCGCTCTGCTA
ATCCTGTTACCAGTGGCTGCTGCCAGTGGCGATAAGTCGTGTCTTACTGGGTTGGACTCAAGACGATAGT
TACCGGATAAGGCGCAGCGGTCGGGCTGAACGGGGGGTTCGTGCACACAGCCCAGCTTGGAGCGAACGAC
CTACACCGAACTGAGATACCTACAGCGTGAGCTATGAGAAAGCGCCACGCTTCCCGAAGGGAGAAAGGCG
GACAGGTATCCGGTAAGCGGCAGGGTCGGAACAGGAGAGCGCACGAGGGAGCTTCCAGGGGGAAACGCCT
GGTATCTTTATAGTCCTGTCGGGTTTCGCCACCTCTGACTTGAGCGTCGATTTTTGTGATGCTCGTCAGG
GGGGCGGAGCCTATGGAAAAACGCCAGCAACGCGGCCTTTTTACGGTTCCTGGCCTTTTGCTGGCCTTTT
GCTCACATGTTCTTTCCTGCGTTATCCCCTGATTCTGTGGATAACCGTATTACCGCCTTTGAGTGAGCTG
ATACCGCTCGCCGCAGCCGAACGACCGAGCGCAGCGAGTCAGTGAGCGAGGAAGCGGAAGAGCGCCCAAT
ACGCAAACCGCCTCTCCCCGCGCGTTGGCCGATTCATTAATGCAGCAAGCTCATGGCTGACTAATTTTTT
TTATTTATGCAGAGGCCGAGGCCGCCTCGGCCTCTGAGCTATTCCAGAAGTAGTAAGGAGGCTTTTTTGG
AGGCCTAGGCTTTTGCAAAAAGCTCCCCGTGGCACGACAGGTTTCCCGACTGGAAAGCGGGCAGTGAGCG
CAACGCAATTAATGTGAGTTAGCTCACTCATTAGGCACCCCAGGCTTTACACTTTATGCTTCCGGCTCGT
ATGTTGTGTGGAATTGTGAGCGGATAACAATTTCACACAGGAAACAGCTATGACATGATTACGAATTTCA
CAAATAAAGCATTTTTTTCACTGCATTCTAGTTGTGGTTTGTCCAAACTCATCAATGTATCTTATCATGT
CTGGATCAACTGGATAACTCAAGCTAACCAAAATCATCCCAAACTTCCCACCCCATACCCTATTACCACT
GCCAATTACCTGTGGTTTCATTTACTCTAAACCTGTGATTCCTCTGAATTATTTTCATTTTAAAGAAATT
GTATTTGTTAAATATGTACTACAAACTTAGTAGTTGGAAGGGCTAATTCACTCCCAAAGAAGACAAGATA
TCCTTGATCTGTGGATCTACCACACACAAGGCTACTTCCCTGATTAGCAGAACTACACACCAGGGCCAGG
GGTCAGATATCCACTGACCTTTGGATGGTGCTACAAGCTAGTACCAGTTGAGCCAGATAAGGTAGAAGAG
GCCAATAAAGGAGAGAACACCAGCTTGTTACACCCTGTGAGCCTGCATGGGATGGATGACCCGGAGAGAG
AAGTGTTAGAGTGGAGGTTTGACAGCCGCCTAGCATTTCATCACGTGGCCCGAGAGCTGCATCCGGAGTA
CTTCAAGAACTGCTGATATCGAGCTTGCTACAAGGGACTTTCCGCTGGGGACTTTCCAGGGAGGCGTGGC
CTGGGCGGGACTGGGGAGTGGCGAGCCCTCAGATCCTGCATATAAGCAGCTGCTTTTTGCCTGTACTGGG
TCTCTCTGGTTAGACCAGATCTGAGCCTGGGAGCTCTCTGGCTAACTAGGGAACCCACTGCTTAAGCCTC
AATAAAGCTTGCCTTGAGTGCTTCAAGTAGTGTGTGCCCGTCTGTTGTGTGACTCTGGTAACTAGAGATC
CCTCAGACCCTTTTAGTCAGTGTGGAAAATCTCTAGCAGTGGCGCCCGAACAGGGACTTGAAAGCGAAAG
GGAAACCAGAGGAGCTCTCTCGACGCAGGACTCGGCTTGCTGAAGCGCGCACGGCAAGAGGCGAGGGGCG
GCGACTGGTGAGTACGCCAAAAATTTTGACTAGCGGAGGCTAGAAGGAGAGAGATGGGTGCGAGAGCGTC
AGTATTAAGCGGGGGAGAATTAGATCGCGATGGGAAAAAATTCGGTTAAGGCCAGGGGGAAAGAAAAAAT
ATAAATTAAAACATATAGTATGGGCAAGCAGGGAGCTAGAACGATTCGCAGTTAATCCTGGCCTGTTAGA
AACATCAGAAGGCTGTAGACAAATACTGGGACAGCTACAACCATCCCTTCAGACAGGATCAGAAGAACTT
AGATCATTATATAATACAGTAGCAACCCTCTATTGTGTGCATCAAAGGATAGAGATAAAAGACACCAAGG
AAGCTTTAGACAAGATAGAGGAAGAGCAAAACAAAAGTAAGACCACCGCACAGCAAGCGGCCGGCCGCTG
ATCTTCAGACCTGGAGGAGGAGATATGAGGGACAATTGGAGAAGTGAATTATATAAATATAAAGTAGTAA
AAATTGAACCATTAGGAGTAGCACCCACCAAGGCAAAGAGAAGAGTGGTGCAGAGAGAAAAAAGAGCAGT
GGGAATAGGAGCTTTGTTCCTTGGGTTCTTGGGAGCAGCAGGAAGCACTATGGGCGCAGCGTCAATGACG
CTGACGGTACAGGCCAGACAATTATTGTCTGGTATAGTGCAGCAGCAGAACAATTTGCTGAGGGCTATTG
AGGCGCAACAGCATCTGTTGCAACTCACAGTCTGGGGCATCAAGCAGCTCCAGGCAAGAATCCTGGCTGT
GGAAAGATACCTAAAGGATCAACAGCTCCTGGGGATTTGGGGTTGCTCTGGAAAACTCATTTGCACCACT
GCTGTGCCTTGGAATGCTAGTTGGAGTAATAAATCTCTGGAACAGATTTGGAATCACACGACCTGGATGG
AGTGGGACAGAGAAATTAACAATTACACAAGCTTAATACACTCCTTAATTGAAGAATCGCAAAACCAGCA
AGAAAAGAATGAACAAGAATTATTGGAATTAGATAAATGGGCAAGTTTGTGGAATTGGTTTAACATAACA
AATTGGCTGTGGTATATAAAATTATTCATAATGATAGTAGGAGGCTTGGTAGGTTTAAGAATAGTTTTTG
CTGTACTTTCTATAGTGAATAGAGTTAGGCAGGGATATTCACCATTATCGTTTCAGACCCACCTCCCAAC
CCCGAGGGGACCCGACAGGCCCGAAGGAATAGAAGAAGAAGGTGGAGAGAGAGACAGAGACAGATCCATT
CGATTAGTGAACGGATCTCGACGGTATCGCCGAATTCACAAATGGCAGTATTCATCCACAATTTTAAAAG
AAAAGGGGGGATTGGGGGGTACAGTGCAGGGGAAAGAATAGTAGACATAATAGCAACAGACATACAAACT
AAAGAATTACAAAAACAAATTACAAAAATTCAAAATTTTCGGGTTTATTACAGGGACAGCAGAGATCCAG
TTTGGACTAGT
Features (pLannotate 1.2.2; 23 found; start..end, strand, type, name):
      1..399     +  promoter       UbC promoter: human ubiquitin C promoter
    414..467     +  sig_peptide    lysozyme signal sequence: signal sequence of chicken lysozyme
    522..1067    +  CDS            SNAP-tag®: human O6-alkylguanine-DNA-alkyltransferase variant that forms covalent bonds with benzylguanine derivatives fast-reacting variant, optimized for mammalian expression
   1114..1702    +  misc_feature   WPRE: woodchuck hepatitis virus posttranscriptional regulatory element
   1710..1775    +  CDS            nef (fragment): NEF_HV1Z2 - Experimental evidence at protein level: Swiss-Prot protein existence level 1. Extracellular Nef protein targets CD4(+) T-lymphocytes for apoptosis by interacting with CXCR4 surface receptors. From Human immunodeficiency virus type 1 group M subtype D (isolate Z2/CDC-Z34) (HIV-1).
   1777..2010    +  LTR            3' LTR (ΔU3): self-inactivating 3' long terminal repeat (LTR) from HIV-1
   2215..2319    +  promoter       AmpR promoter: bla
   2320..3180    +  CDS            AmpR: β-lactamase; bla; confers resistance to ampicillin, carbenicillin, and related antibiotics
   3351..3939    +  rep_origin     ori: high-copy-number ColE1/pMB1/pBR322/pUC origin of replication
   4122..4176    +  CDS            lacI (fragment): lac repressor; lacI; The lac repressor binds to the lac operator to inhibit transcription in E. coli. This inhibition can be relieved by adding lactose or isopropyl-β-D-thiogalactopyranoside (IPTG).
   4182..4275    +  rep_origin     SV40 ori (fragment): SV40 origin of replication
   4300..4337    +  CDS            lacI (fragment): lac repressor; lacI; The lac repressor binds to the lac operator to inhibit transcription in E. coli. This inhibition can be relieved by adding lactose or isopropyl-β-D-thiogalactopyranoside (IPTG).
   4350..4371    +  protein_bind   CAP binding site: CAP binding activates transcription in the presence of cAMP. E. coli catabolite activator protein
   4386..4416    +  promoter       lac promoter: promoter for the E. coli lac operon
   4424..4440    +  protein_bind   lac operator: The lac repressor binds to the lac operator to inhibit transcription in E. coli. This inhibition can be relieved by adding lactose or isopropyl-β-D-thiogalactopyranoside (IPTG). lac repressor encoded by lacI
   4474..4557    +  polyA_signal   SV40 poly(A) signal (fragment): SV40 polyadenylation signal
   4724..5053    +  CDS            nef (fragment): NEF_HV1BR - Experimental evidence at protein level: Swiss-Prot protein existence level 1. Extracellular Nef protein targets CD4(+) T-lymphocytes for apoptosis by interacting with CXCR4 surface receptors (PubMed:14990729). From Human immunodeficiency virus type 1 group M subtype B (isolate BRU/LAI) (HIV-1).
   5101..5358    +  LTR            5' LTR (truncated): truncated 5' long terminal repeat (LTR) from HIV-1
   5405..5530    +  misc_feature   HIV-1 Ψ: packaging signal of human immunodeficiency virus type 1
   5514..5852    +  CDS            HIV-1 gag (fragment): gag protein from human immunodeficiency virus 1; gag
   6027..6260    +  misc_feature   RRE: The Rev response element (RRE) of HIV-1 allows for Rev-dependent mRNA export from the nucleus to the cytoplasm.
   6637..6737    +  CDS            Rev (fragment): human immunodeficiency virus 1 (HIV-1) Rev protein; rev; enhances nuclear export of unspliced and incompletely spliced viral mRNAs
   6782..6899    +  misc_feature   cPPT/CTS: central polypurine tract and central termination sequence of HIV-1
