[The description below was written by a language model from this plasmid's Addgene catalogue record and pLannotate feature annotations shown in this document.]
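Description:
phage UbiC SNAP-KDEL is a self-inactivating HIV-1-based lentiviral transfer vector built on the pHAGE-UbiC backbone, designed to express an endoplasmic reticulum-resident SNAP-tag in mammalian cells. It is propagated in E. coli through a high-copy ColE1/pUC-type origin and selected with ampicillin via the β-lactamase gene. The annotated backbone also carries short remnants of lac regulatory sequences, an SV40 origin fragment and an SV40 poly(A) fragment, which appear to be cloning vestiges rather than functional parts of the payload.

The viral portion comprises a truncated 5' LTR, the Ψ packaging signal with an adjoining gag fragment, the Rev response element for Rev-dependent nuclear export of the genomic RNA, and the cPPT/CTS element, which aids nuclear import of the reverse-transcribed genome. Downstream, the human ubiquitin C promoter drives the synthetic 684 bp insert: a chicken lysozyme signal sequence at the N terminus directs the nascent protein into the ER, followed by the SNAP-tag, an O6-alkylguanine-DNA-alkyltransferase variant that reacts covalently with benzylguanine-derivatised substrates. The KDEL retention motif named in the record is not annotated separately in the feature table, but it would lie at the C terminus and keep the protein in the ER lumen. A WPRE follows the coding region to enhance transcript expression, and the ΔU3 3' LTR makes integrated proviruses transcriptionally self-inactivating, leaving expression under the internal promoter. No mammalian selection marker is annotated.

The construct is used to produce lentivirus for stable expression of SNAP-KDEL, allowing the ER to be labelled with fluorescent SNAP ligands. The associated study used single-molecule imaging to examine the association of mRNAs with the ER.
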