Addgene plasmid #104982: phage UbiC SNAP-KDEL
Purpose: Lentiviral vector expressing SNAP-KDEL for ER labeling
Depositing lab: Jeffrey Chao. Depositing organization: Friedrich Miescher Institute for Biomedical Research. Publication: Single-Molecule Quantification of Translation-Dependent Association of mRNAs with the Endoplasmic Reticulum. Voigt F, Zhang H, Cui XA, Triebold D, Liu AX, Eglinger J, Lee ES, Chao JA, Palazzo AF. Cell Rep. 2017 Dec 26;21(13):3740-3753. doi: 10.1016/j.celrep.2017.12.008. PubMed 29281824.
Backbone
  Vector backbone: pHAGE-UbiC
  Vector type: Mammalian Expression, Bacterial Expression, Lentiviral
Growth in bacteria
  Bacterial resistance: Ampicillin, 100 μg/mL
  Growth temperature: 37°C
  Growth strain: NEB Stable
  Copy number: High Copy
Gene/Insert
  Gene/Insert name: SNAP-KDEL
  Species: Synthetic
  Insert size (bp): 684
  Promoter: UbiC
  Tag / fusion protein: Secretion signal (N terminal on insert)
  Cloning method: Unknown
  Sequencing primers: 5′ GTGTGGCACAGCTAGTTCC
Terms and licenses: Academic/Nonprofit Terms; Industry Terms: Not Available to Industry
How to cite: phage UbiC SNAP-KDEL was a gift from Jeffrey Chao (Addgene plasmid # 104982 ; http://n2t.net/addgene:104982 ; RRID:Addgene_104982)
